Addgene plasmid #48890: pZSm45 sodA
Purpose: Lux-regulated expression of sodA enzyme
Depositing lab: Jeff Hasty. Depositing organization: University of California, San Diego (UCSD). Publication: A sensing array of radically coupled genetic 'biopixels'. Prindle A, Samayoa P, Razinkov I, Danino T, Tsimring LS, Hasty J. Nature. 2011 Dec 18;481(7379):39-44. doi: 10.1038/nature10722. PubMed 22178928.
Backbone
  Vector backbone: pZ vector
  Vector type: Bacterial Expression, Synthetic Biology
Growth in bacteria
  Bacterial resistance: Spectinomycin, 50 μg/mL
  Growth temperature: 37°C
  Growth strain: DH5alpha
  Copy number: Low Copy
Gene/Insert
  Gene/Insert name: sodA LuxR
  Promoter: pLux
  Tag / fusion protein: ssrA tag (AANDENYALAA) (C terminal on insert)
  Cloning method: Unknown
  Sequencing primers: 5′ no info; 3′ no info
Terms and licenses: Academic/Nonprofit Terms; Industry Terms: Not Available to Industry
How to cite: pZSm45 sodA was a gift from Jeff Hasty (Addgene plasmid # 48890 ; http://n2t.net/addgene:48890 ; RRID:Addgene_48890)
