[The description below was written by a language model from this plasmid's Addgene catalogue record and pLannotate feature annotations shown in this document.]
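Description:
pZSm45 sodA is a low-copy bacterial expression plasmid from the modular pZ vector family, built for synthetic biology work in Escherichia coli. It replicates from the pSC101 origin, which depends on the plasmid-encoded Rep101 (RepA) protein, and is selected with spectinomycin through the aadA aminoglycoside adenylyltransferase gene (SmR), followed by a lambda t0 terminator. The annotation also picks up short fragments of a gentamicin acetyltransferase gene and an integron integrase next to the resistance marker. These are most plausibly remnants of the source from which the aadA cassette was taken rather than functional genes.

The payload is a quorum-sensing-responsive module. The Aliivibrio fischeri luxR gene, encoding the acyl-homoserine lactone-binding transcriptional activator, sits on the reverse strand, and the E. coli sodA gene, encoding manganese superoxide dismutase, lies on the forward strand, ending at the rrnB T1 terminator. The two coding regions are therefore divergently oriented around an intergenic region. The catalogue gives pLux as the promoter, although the feature table does not annotate it, so its exact position and the promoter driving luxR are not shown. When autoinducer accumulates, LuxR activates pLux and sodA is expressed. The record lists a C-terminal ssrA degradation tag on the insert, which targets a protein for rapid proteolysis and keeps its levels dynamic, but does not specify which of the two proteins carries it.

The stated purpose is Lux-regulated expression of the SodA enzyme. Superoxide dismutase converts superoxide to hydrogen peroxide, and the associated publication concerns radically coupled genetic "biopixel" sensing arrays, which suggests a role in coupling quorum sensing to redox signalling.
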