Features (pLannotate 1.2.2; 9 found; start..end, strand, type, name):
      4..753     -  CDS            luxR: LUXR_ALIFS - Experimental evidence at protein level: Swiss-Prot protein existence level 1. Transcriptional activator of the bioluminescence operon. Binds to the OHHL autoinducer. From Aliivibrio fischeri (Vibrio fischeri).
    980..1597    +  CDS            sodA: SODM_ECOLI - Experimental evidence at protein level: Swiss-Prot protein existence level 1. Destroys superoxide anion radicals which are normally produced within the cells and which are toxic to biological systems. From Escherichia coli (strain K12).
   1651..1737    +  terminator     rrnB T1 terminator: Escherichia coli rrnB; transcription terminator T1 from the E. coli rrnB gene
   2236..2458    +  rep_origin     pSC101 ori: low-copy replication origin that requires the Rep101 protein
   2506..3456    +  CDS            Rep101: RepA protein needed for replication with the pSC101 origin; rep101
   3987..4081    -  terminator     lambda t0 terminator: transcription terminator from phage lambda
   4093..4884    -  CDS            SmR: aminoglycoside adenylyltransferase (Murphy, 1985); aadA; confers resistance to spectinomycin and streptomycin
   4891..4947    -  CDS            GmR (fragment): gentamycin acetyltransferase; aacC1; confers resistance to gentamycin
   5033..16      +  CDS            int (fragment) (across the origin): INT2_ECOLX - Protein inferred from homology: Swiss-Prot protein existence level 3. Putative integrase believed to be involved in the insertion of antibiotic resistance genes into plasmids and transposons. From Escherichia coli.
>Addgene plasmid #48890 | pZSm45 sodA | depositor full sequence | sequence record 73809 | pZSm45 sodA sequence 5109 bps
TTAATTTTTAAAGTATGGGCAATCAATTGCTCCTGTTAAAATTGCTTTAGAAATACTTTGGCAGCGGTTT
GTTGTATTGAGTTTCATTTGCGCATTGGTTAAATGGAAAGTGACAGTACGCTCACTGCAGCCTAATATTT
TTGAAATATCCCAAGAGCTTTTTCCTTCGCATGCCCACGCTAAACATTCTTTTTCTCTTTTGGTTAAATC
GTTGTTTGATTTATTATTTGCTATATTTATTTTTCGATAATTATCAACTAGAGAAGGAACAATTAATGGT
ATGTTCATACACGCATGTAAAAATAAACTATCTATATAGTTGTCTTTTTCTGAATGTGCAAAACTAAGCA
TTCCGAAGCCATTGTTAGCCGTATGAATAGGGAAACTAAACCCAGTGATAAGACCTGATGTTTTCGCTTC
TTTAATTACATTTGGAGATTTTTTATTTACAGCATTGTTTTCAAATATATTCCAATTAATTGGTGAATGA
TTGGAGTTAGAATAATCTACTATAGGATCATATTTTATTAAATTAGCGTCATCATAATATTGCCTCCATT
TTTTAGGGTAATTATCTAGAATTGAAATATCAGATTTAACCATAGAATGAGGATAAATGATCGCGAGTAA
ATAATATTCACAATGTACCATTTTAGTCATATCAGATAAGCATTGATTAATATCATTATTGCTTCTACAA
GCTTTAATTTTATTAATTATTCTGTATGTGTCGTCGGCATTTATGTTTTTCATACCCATCTCTTTATCCT
TACCTATTGTTTGTCGCAAGTTTTGCGTGTTATATATCATTAAAACGGTAATGGATTGACATTTGATTCT
AATAAATTGGATTTTTGTCACACTATTGTATCGCTGGGAATACAATTACTTAACATAAGCACCTGTAGGA
TCGTACAGGTTTACGCAAGAAAATGGTTTGTTATAGTCGAATGAATTCATTAAAGAGGAGAAAGGTACCA
TGAGCTATACCCTGCCATCCCTGCCGTATGCTTACGATGCCCTGGAACCGCACTTCGATAAGCAGACCAT
GGAAATCCACCACACCAAACACCATCAGACCTACGTAAACAACGCCAACGCGGCGCTGGAAAGCCTGCCA
GAATTTGCCAACCTGCCGGTTGAAGAGCTGATCACCAAACTGGACCAGCTGCCAGCAGACAAGAAAACCG
TACTGCGCAACAACGCTGGCGGTCACGCTAACCACAGCCTGTTCTGGAAAGGTCTGAAAAAAGGCACCAC
CCTGCAGGGTGACCTGAAAGCGGCTATCGAACGTGACTTCGGCTCCGTTGATAACTTCAAAGCAGAATTT
GAAAAAGCGGCAGCTTCCCGCTTTGGTTCCGGCTGGGCATGGCTGGTGCTGAAAGGCGATAAACTGGCGG
TGGTTTCTACTGCTAACCAGGATTCTCCGCTGATGGGTGAAGCTATTTCTGGCGCTTCCGGCTTCCCGAT
TATGGGCCTGGATGTGTGGGAACATGCTTACTACCTGAAATTCCAGAACCGCCGTCCGGACTACATTAAA
GAGTTCTGGAACGTGGTGAACTGGGACGAAGCAGCGGCACGTTTTGCGGCGAAAAAAGCAGCGAACGACG
AAAATTACGCCCTTGCAGCGTAAACGCGTGCTAGAGGCATCAAATAAAACGAAAGGCTCAGTCGAAAGAC
TGGGCCTTTCGTTTTATCTGTTGTTTGTCGGTGAACGCTCTCCTGAGTAGGACAAATCCGCCGCCCTAGA
CCTAGGGACAGTAAGACGGGTAAGCCTGTTGATGATACCGCTGCCTTACTGGGTGCATTAGCCAGTCTGA
ATGACCTGTCACGGGATAATCCGAAGTGGTCAGACTGGAAAATCAGAGGGCAGGAACTGCTGAACAGCAA
AAAGTCAGATAGCACCACATAGCAGACCCGCCATAAAACGCCCTGAGAAGCCCGTGACGGGCTTTTCTTG
TATTATGGGTAGTTTCCTTGCATGAATCCATAAAAGGCGCCTGTAGTGCCATTTACCCCCATTCACTGCC
AGAGCCGTGAGCGCAGCGAACTGAATGTCACGAAAAAGACAGCGACTCAGGTGCCTGATGGTCGGAGACA
AAAGGAATATTCAGCGATTTGCCCGAGCTTGCGAGGGTGCTACTTAAGCCTTTAGGGTTTTAAGGTCTGT
TTTGTAGAGGAGCAAACAGCGTTTGCGACATCCTTTTGTAATACTGCGGAACTGACTAAAGTAGTGAGTT
ATACACAGGGCTGGGATCTATTCTTTTTATCTTTTTTTATTCTTTCTTTATTCTATAAATTATAACCACT
TGAATATAAACAAAAAAAACACACAAAGGTCTAGCGGAATTTACAGAGGGTCTAGCAGAATTTACAAGTT
TTCCAGCAAAGGTCTAGCAGAATTTACAGATACCCACAACTCAAAGGAAAAGGACAAGTAATTATCATTG
ACTAGCCCATCTCAATTGGTATAGTGATTAAAATCACCTAGACCAATTGAGATGTATGTCTGAATTAGTT
GTTTTCAAAGCAAATGAACTAGCGATTAGTCGCTATGACTTAACGGAGCATGAAACCAAGCTAATTTTAT
GCTGTGTGGCACTACTCAACCCCACGATTGAAAACCCTACAAGGAAAGAACGGACGGTATCGTTCACTTA
TAACCAATACGCTCAGATGATGAACATCAGTAGGGAAAATGCTTATGGTGTATTAGCTAAAGCAACCAGA
GAGCTGATGACGAGAACTGTGGAAATCAGGAATCCTTTGGTTAAAGGCTTTAAGATTTTCCAGTGGACAA
ACTATGCCAAGTTCTCAAGCGAAAAATTAGAATTAGTTTTTAGTGAAGAGATATTGCCTTATCTTTTCCA
GTTAAAAAAATTCATAAAATATAATCTGGAACATGTTAAGTCTTTTGAAAACAAATACTCTATGAGGATT
TATGAGTGGTTATTAAAAGAACTAACACAAAAGAAAACTCACAAGGCAAATATAGAGATTAGCCTTGATG
AATTTAAGTTCATGTTAATGCTTGAAAATAACTACCATGAGTTTAAAAGGCTTAACCAATGGGTTTTGAA
ACCAATAAGTAAAGATTTAAACACTTACAGCAATATGAAATTGGTGGTTGATAAGCGAGGCCGCCCGACT
GATACGTTGATTTTCCAAGTTGAACTAGATAGACAAATGGATCTCGTAACCGAACTTGAGAACAACCAGA
TAAAAATGAATGGTGACAAAATACCAACAACCATTACATCAGATTCCTACCTACGTAACGGACTAAGAAA
AACACTACACGATGCTTTAACTGCAAAAATTCAGCTCACCAGTTTTGAGGCAAAATTTTTGAGTGACATG
CAAAGTAAGCATGATCTCAATGGTTCGTTCTCATGGCTCACGCAAAAACAACGAACCACACTAGAGAACA
TACTGGCTAAATACGGAAGGATCTGAGGTTCTTATGGCTCTTGTATCTATCAGTGAAGCATCAAGACTAA
CAAACAAAAGTAGAACAACTGTTCACCGTTAGATATCAAAGGGAAAACTGTCCATATGCACAGATGAAAA
CGGTGTAAAAAAGATAGATACATCAGAGCTTTTACGAGTTTTTGGTGCATTTAAAGCTGTTCACCATGAA
CAGATCGACAATGTAACAGATGAACAGCATGTAACACCTAATAGAACAGGTGAAACCAGTAAAACAAAGC
AACTAGAACATGAAATTGAACACCTGAGACAACTTGTTACAGCTCAACAGTCACACATAGACAGCCTGAA
ACAGGCGATGCTGCTTATCGAATCAAAGCTGCCGACAACACGGGAGCCAGTGACGCCTCCCGTGGGGAAA
AAATCATGGCAATTCTGGAAGAAATAGCGCTTTCAGCCGGCAAACCGGCTGAAGCCGGATCTGCGATTCT
GATAACAAACTAGCAACACCAGAACAGCCCGTTTGCGGGCAGCAAAACCCGTACACTAGTGCTTGGATTC
TCACCAATAAAAAACGCCCGGCGGCAACCGAGCGTTCTGAACAAATCCAGATGGAGTTCTGAGGTCATTA
CTGGATCTATCAACAGGAGTCCAAGCGAGCTCTTATTTGCCGACTACCTTGGTGATCTCGCCTTTCACGT
AGTGGACAAATTCTTCCAACTGATCTGCGCGCGAGGCCAAGCGATCTTCTTCTTGTCCAAGATAAGCCTG
TCTAGCTTCAAGTATGACGGGCTGATACTGGGCCGGCAGGCGCTCCATTGCCCAGTCGGCAGCGACATCC
TTCGGCGCGATTTTGCCGGTTACTGCGCTGTACCAAATGCGGGACAACGTAAGCACTACATTTCGCTCAT
CGCCAGCCCAGTCGGGCGGCGAGTTCCATAGCGTTAAGGTTTCATTTAGCGCCTCAAATAGATCCTGTTC
AGGAACCGGATCAAAGAGTTCCTCCGCCGCTGGACCTACCAAGGCAACGCTATGTTCTCTTGCTTTTGTC
AGCAAGATAGCCAGATCAATGTCGATCGTGGCTGGCTCGAAGATACCTGCAAGAATGTCATTGCGCTGCC
ATTCTCCAAATTGCAGTTCGCGCTTAGCTGGATAACGCCACGGAATGATGTCGTCGTGCACAACAATGGT
GACTTCTACAGCGCGGAGAATCTCGCTCTCTCCAGGGGAAGCCGAAGTTTCCAAAAGGTCGTTGATCAAA
GCTCGCCGCGTTGTTTCATCAAGCCTTACGGTCACCGTAACCAGCAAATCAATATCACTGTGTGGCTTCA
GGCCGCCATCCACTGCGGAGCCGTACAAATGTACGGCCAGCAACGTCGGTTCGAGATGGCGCTCGATGAC
GCCAACTACCTCTGATAGTTGAGTCGATACTTCGGCGATCACCGCTTCCCTCATGATGTTTAACTTTGTT
TTAGGGCGACTGCCCTGCTGCGTAACATCGTTGCTGCTCCATAACATCAAACATCGACCCACGGCGTAAC
GCGCTTGCTGCTTGGATGCCCGAGGCATAGACTGTACCCCAAAAAAACAGTCATAACAAGCCATGAAAAC
CGCCACTGCGCCGTTACCACCGCTGCGTTCGGTCAAGGTTCTGGACCAGTTGCGTGAGCGCATGACGTC
