>Addgene plasmid #48890 | pZSm45 sodA | addgene partial sequence | sequence record 76916 | Spect-R 5'-ACTTTGTTTTAGGGCGACTG-3'
AACATCGACCCACGGCGTAACGCGCTTGCTGCTTGGATGCCCGAGGCATAGACTGTACCCCAAAAAAACA
GTCATAACAAGCCATGAAAACCGCCACTGCGCCGTTACCACCGCTGCGTTCGGTCAAGGTTCTGGACCAG
TTGCGTGAGCGCATGACGTCTTAATTTTTAAAGTATGGGCAATCAATTGCTCCTGTTAAAATTGCTTTAG
AAATACTTTGGCAGCGGTTTGTTGTATTGAGTTTCATTTGCGCATTGGTTAAATGGAAAGTGACAGTACG
CTCACTGCAGCCTAATATTTTTGAAATATCCCAAGAGCTTTTTCCTTCGCATGCCCACGCTAAACATTCT
TTTTCTCTTTTGGTTAAATCGTTGTTTGATTTATTATTTGCTATATTTATTTTTCGATAATTATCAACTA
GAGAAGGAACAATTAATGGTATGTTCATACACGCATGTAAAAATAAACTATCTATATAGTTGTCTTTTTC
TGAATGTGCAAAACTAAGCATTCCGAAGCCATTGTTAGCCGTATGAATAGGGAAACTAAACCCAGTGATA
AGACCTGATGTTTTCGCTTCTTTAATTACATTTGGAGATTTTTTATTTACAGCATTGTTTTCAAATATAT
TCCAATTAATTGGTGAATGATTGGAGTTAGAATAATCTACTATAGGATCATATTTTATTAAATTAGCGTC
ATCATAATATTGCCTCCATTTTTTAGGGTAATTATCTAGAATTGAAATATCAGATTTAACCATAGAATGA
GGATAAATGATCGCGAGTAAATAATATTCACAATGTACCATTTTAGTCATATCAGATAAGCATTGAT
