>Addgene plasmid #48890 | pZSm45 sodA | addgene partial sequence | sequence record 76924 | pCL52.2-F 5'-GCTTCTCAGGGCGTTTTATG-3'
TTTGCTGTTCAGCAGTTCCTGCCCTCTGATTTTCCAGTCTGACCACTTCGGATTATCCCGTGACAGGTCA
TTCAGACTGGCTAATGCACCCAGTAAGGCAGCGGTATCATCAACAGGCTTACCCGTCTTACTGTCCCTAG
GTCTAGGGCGGCGGATTTGTCCTACTCAGGAGAGCGTTCACCGACAAACAACAGATAAAACGAAAGGCCC
AGTCTTTCGACTGAGCCTTTCGTTTTATTTGATGCCTCTAGCACGCGTTTACGCTGCAAGGGCGTAATTT
TCGTCGTTCGCTGCTTTTTTCGCCGCAAAACGTGCCGCTGCTTCGTCCCAGTTCACCACGTTCCAGAACT
CTTTAATGTAGTCCGGACGGCGGTTCTGGAATTTCAGGTAGTAAGCATGTTCCCACACATCCAGGCCCAT
AATCGGGAAGCCGGAAGCGCCAGAAATAGCTTCACCCATCAGCGGAGAATCCTGGTTAGCAGTAGAAACC
ACCGCCAGTTTATCGCCTTTCAGCACCAGCCATGCCCAGCCGGAACCAAAGCGGGAAGCTGCCGCTTTTT
CAAATTCTGCTTTGAAGTTATCAACGGAGCCGAAGTCACGTTCGATAGCCGCTTTCAGGTCACCCTGCAG
GGTGGTGCCTTTTTTCAGACCTTTCCAGAACAGGCTGTGGTTAGCGTGACCGCCAGCGTTGTTGCGCAGT
ACGGTTTTCTTGTCTGCTGGCAGCTGGTCCAGTTTGGTGATCAGCTCTTCAACCGGCAGGTTGGCAAATT
CTGGCAGGCTTTCCAGCGCCGCGTTGGCGT
