>Addgene plasmid #48890 | pZSm45 sodA | addgene partial sequence | sequence record 76947 | LuxR-R 5'-cgtcatcataatattgcctcca-3'
GATTTAACCATAGAATGAGGATAAATGATCGCGAGTAAATAATATTCACAATGTACCATTTTAGTCATAT
CAGATAAGCATTGATTAATATCATTATTGCTTCTACAAGCTTTAATTTTATTAATTATTCTGTATGTGTC
GTCGGCATTTATGTTTTTCATACCCATCTCTTTATCCTTACCTATTGTTTGTCGCAAGTTTTGCGTGTTA
TATATCATTAAAACGGTAATGGATTGACATTTGATTCTAATAAATTGGATTTTTGTCACACTATTGTATC
GCTGGGAATACAATTACTTAACATAAGCACCTGTAGGATCGTACAGGTTTACGCAAGAAAATGGTTTGTT
ATAGTCGAATGAATTCATTAAAGAGGAGAAAGGTACCATGAGCTATACCCTGCCATCCCTGCCGTATGCT
TACGATGCCCTGGAACCGCACTTCGATAAGCAGACCATGGAAATCCACCACACCAAACACCATCAGACCT
ACGTAAACAACGCCAACGCGGCGCTGGAAAGCCTGCCAGAATTTGCCAACCTGCCGGTTGAAGAGCTGAT
CACCAAACTGGACCAGCTGCCAGCAGACAAGAAAACCGTACTGCGCAACAACGCTGGCGGTCACGCTAAC
CACAGCCTGTTCTGGAAAGGTCTGAAAAAAGGCACCACCCTGCAGGGTGACCTGAAAGCGGCTATCGAAC
GTGACTTCGGCTCCGTTGATAACTTCAAAGCAGAATTTGAAAAAGCGGCAGCTTCCCGCTTTGGTTCCGG
CTGGGCATGGCTGGTGCTGAAAGG
